>Addgene plasmid #232761 | dCas9-EGFP | addgene full sequence | sequence record 462121 | Addgene NGS Result
CATTTTCTCCTCCTTGTATAAATCCTGGTTGCTGTCTCTTTATGAGGAGTTGTGGCCCGTTGTCAGGCAA
CGTGGCGTGGTGTGCACTGTGTTTGCTGACGCAACCCCCACTGGTTGGGGCATTGCCACCACCTGTCAGC
TCCTTTCCGGGACTTTCGCTTTCCCCCTCCCTATTGCCACGGCGGAACTCATCGCCGCCTGCCTTGCCCG
CTGCTGGACAGGGGCTCGGCTGTTGGGCACTGACAATTCCGTGGTGTTGTCGGGGAAATCATCGTCCTTT
CCTTGGCTGCTCGCCTGTGTTGCCACCTGGATTCTGCGCGGGACGTCCTTCTGCTACGTCCCTTCGGCCC
TCAATCCAGCGGACCTTCCTTCCCGCGGCCTGCTGCCGGCTCTGCGGCCTCTTCCGCGTCTTCGCCTTCG
CCCTCAGACGAGTCGGATCTCCCTTTGGGCCGCCTCCCCGCGTCGACTTTAAGACCAATGACTTACAAGG
CAGCTGTAGATCTTAGCCACTTTTTAAAAGAAAAGGGGGGACTGGAAGGGCTAATTCACTCCCAACGAAG
ACAAGATCTGCTTTTTGCTTGTACTGGGTCTCTCTGGTTAGACCAGATCTGAGCCTGGGAGCTCTCTGGC
TAACTAGGGAACCCACTGCTTAAGCCTCAATAAAGCTTGCCTTGAGTGCTTCAAGTAGTGTGTGCCCGTC
TGTTGTGTGACTCTGGTAACTAGAGATCCCTCAGACCCTTTTAGTCAGTGTGGAAAATCTCTAGCAGGGC
CCGTTTAAACCCGCTGATCAGCCTCGACTGTGCCTTCTAGTTGCCAGCCATCTGTTGTTTGCCCCTCCCC
CGTGCCTTCCTTGACCCTGGAAGGTGCCACTCCCACTGTCCTTTCCTAATAAAATGAGGAAATTGCATCG
CATTGTCTGAGTAGGTGTCATTCTATTCTGGGGGGTGGGGTGGGGCAGGACAGCAAGGGGGAGGATTGGG
AAGACAATAGCAGGCATGCTGGGGATGCGGTGGGCTCTATGGCTTCTGAGGCGGAAAGAACCAGCTGGGG
CTCTAGGGGGTATCCCC
[124 nt withheld, positions 1068-1191]
C
[91 nt withheld, positions 1193-1283]
A
[49 nt withheld, positions 1285-1333]
CCTTTGACGTTGGAGTCCACGTTCTTT
[37 nt withheld, positions 1361-1397]
ACCCTATCTCGGTCTATTCTTTTGATTTATAAGGGATTTTGCCGATTTCGGCCTATTGGTTAAAAAATGA
GCTGATTTAACAAAAATTTAACGCGAATTAATTCTGTGGAATGTGTGTCAGTTAGGGTGTGGAAAGTCCC
CAGGCTCCCCAGCAGGCAGAAGTATGCAAAGCATGCATCTCAATTAGTCAGCAACCAGGTGTGGAAAGTC
CCCAGGCTCCCCAGCAGGCAGAAGTATGCAAAGCATGCATCTCAATTAGTCAGCAACCATAGTCCCGCCC
CTAACTCCGCCCATCCCGCCCCTAACTCCGCCCAGTTCCGCCCATTCTCCGCCCCATGGCTGACTAATTT
TTTTTATTTATGCAGAGGCCGAGGCCGCCTCTGCCTCTGAGCTATTCCAGAAGTAGTGAGGAGGCTTTTT
TGGAGGCCTAGGCTTTTGCAAAAAGCTCCCGGGAGCTTGTATATCCATTTTCGGATCTGATCAGCACGTG
TTGACAATTAATCATCGGCATAGTATATCGGCATAGTATAATACGACAAGGTGAGGAACTAAACCATGGC
CAAGTTGACCAGTGCCGTTCCGGTGCTCACCGCGCGCGACGTCGCCGGAGCGGTCGAGTTCTGGACCGAC
CGGCTCGGGTTCTCCCGGGACTTCGTGGAGGACGACTTCGCCGGTGTGGTCCGGGACGACGTGACCCTGT
TCATCAGCGCGGTCCAGGACCAGGTGGTGCCGGACAACACCCTGGCCTGGGTGTGGGTGCGCGGCCTGGA
CGAGCTGTACGCCGAGTGGTCGGAGGTCGTGTCCACGAACTTCCGGGACGCCTCCGGGCCGGCCATGACC
GAGATCGGCGAGCAGCCGTGGGGGCGGGAGTTCGCCCTGCGCGACCCGGCCGGCAACTGCGTGCACTTCG
TGGCCGAGGAGCAGGACTGACACGTGCTACGAGATTTCGATTCCACCGCCGCCTTCTATGAAAGGTTGGG
CTTCGGAATCGTTTTCCGGGACGCCGGCTGGATGATCCTCCAGCGCGGGGATCTCATGCTGGAGTTCTTC
GCCCACCCCAACTTGTTTATTGCAGCTTATAATGGTTACAAATAAAGCAATAGCATCACAAATTTCACAA
ATAAAGCATTTTTTTCACTGCATTCTAGTTGTGGTTTGTCCAAACTCATCAATGTATCTTATCATGTCTG
TATACCGTCGACCTCTAGCTAGAGCTTGGCGTAATCATGGTCATAGCTGTTTCCTGTGTGAAATTGTTAT
CCGCTCACAATTCCACACAACATACGAGCCGGAAGCATAAAGTGTAAAGCCTGGGGTGCCTAATGAGTGA
GCTAACTCACATTAATTGCGTTGCGCTCACTGCCCGCTTTCCAGTCGGGAAACCTGTCGTGCCAGCTGCA
TTAATGAATCGGCCAACGCGCGGGGAGAGGCGGTTTGCGTATTGGGCGCTCTTCCGCTTCCTCGCTCACT
GACTCGCTGCGCTCGGTCGTTCGGCTGCGGCGAGCGGTATCAGCTCACTCAAAGGCGGTAATACGGTTAT
CCACAGAATCAGGGGATAACGCAGGAAAGAACATGTGAGCAAAAGGCCAGCAAAAGGCCAGGAACCGTAA
AAAGGCCGCGTTGCTGGCGTTTTTCCATAGGCTCCGCCCCCCTGACGAGCATCACAAAAATCGACGCTCA
AGTCAGAGGTGGCGAAACCCGACAGGACTATAAAGATACCAGGCGTTTCCCCCTGGAAGCTCCCTCGTGC
GCTCTCCTGTTCCGACCCTGCCGCTTACCGGATACCTGTCCGCCTTTCTCCCTTCGGGAAGCGTGGCGCT
TTCTCATAGCTCACGCTGTAGGTATCTCAGTTCGGTGTAGGTCGTTCGCTCCAAGCTGGGCTGTGTGCAC
GAACCCCCCGTTCAGCCCGACCGCTGCGCCTTATCCGGTAACTATCGTCTTGAGTCCAACCCGGTAAGAC
ACGACTTATCGCCACTGGCAGCAGCCACTGGTAACAGGATTAGCAGAGCGAGGTATGTAGGCGGTGCTAC
AGAGTTCTTGAAGTGGTGGCCTAACTACGGCTACACTAGAAGAACAGTATTTGGTATCTGCGCTCTGCTG
AAGCCAGTTACCTTCGGAAAAAGAGTTGGTAGCTCTTGATCCGGCAAACAAACCACCGCTGGTAGCGGTG
GTTTTTTTGTTTGCAAGCAGCAGATTACGCGCAGAAAAAAAGGATCTCAAGAAGATCCTTTGATCTTTTC
TACGGGGTCTGACGCTCAGTGGAACGAAAACTCACGTTAAGGGATTTTGGTCATGAGATTATCAAAAAGG
ATCTTCACCTAGATCCTTTTAAATTAAAAATGAAGTTTTAAATCAATCTAAAGTATATATGAGTAAACTT
GGTCTGACAGTTACCAATGCTTAATCAGTGAGGCACCTATCTCAGCGATCTGTCTATTTCGTTCATCCAT
AGTTGCCTGACTCCCCGTCGTGTAGATAACTACGATACGGGAGGGCTTACCATCTGGCCCCAGTGCTGCA
ATGATACCGCGAGACCCACGCTCACCGGCTCCAGATTTATCAGCAATAAACCAGCCAGCCGGAAGGGCCG
AGCGCAGAAGTGGTCCTGCAACTTTATCCGCCTCCATCCAGTCTATTAATTGTTGCCGGGAAGCTAGAGT
AAGTAGTTCGCCAGTTAATAGTTTGCGCAACGTTGTTGCCATTGCTACAGGCATCGTGGTGTCACGCTCG
TCGTTTGGTATGGCTTCATTCAGCTCCGGTTCCCAACGATCAAGGCGAGTTACATGATCCCCCATGTTGT
GCAAAAAAGCGGTTAGCTCCTTCGGTCCTCCGATCGTTGTCAGAAGTAAGTTGGCCGCAGTGTTATCACT
CATGGTTATGGCAGCACTGCATAATTCTCTTACTGTCATGCCATCCGTAAGATGCTTTTCTGTGACTGGT
GAGTACTCAACCAAGTCATTCTGAGAATAGTGTATGCGGCGACCGAGTTGCTCTTGCCCGGCGTCAATAC
GGGATAATACCGCGCCACATAGCAGAACTTTAAAAGTGCTCATCATTGGAAAACGTTCTTCGGGGCGAAA
ACTCTCAAGGATCTTACCGCTGTTGAGATCCAGTTCGATGTAACCCACTCGTGCACCCAACTGATCTTCA
GCATCTTTTACTTTCACCAGCGTTTCTGGGTGAGCAAAAACAGGAAGGCAAAATGCCGCAAAAAAGGGAA
TAAGGGCGACACGGAAATGTTGAATACTCATACTCTTCCTTTTTCAATATTATTGAAGCATTTATCAGGG
TTATTGTCTCATGAGCGGATACATATTTGAATGTATTTAGAAAAATAAACAAATAGGGGTTCCGCGCACA
TTTCCCCGAAAAGTGCCACCTGACGTCGACGGATCGGGAGATCTCCCGATCCCCTATGGTGCACTCTCAG
TACAATCTGCTCTGATGCCGCATAGTTAAGCCAGTATCTGCTCCCTGCTTGTGTGTTGGAGGTCGCTGAG
TAGTGCGCGAGCAAAATTTAAGCTACAACAAGGCAAGGCTTGACCGACAATTGCATGAAGAATCTGCTTA
GGGTTAGGCGTTTTGCGCTGCTTCGCGATGTACGGGCCAGATATACGCGTTGACATTGATTATTGACTAG
TTATTAATAGTAATCAATTACGGGGTCATTAGTTCATAGCCCATATATGGAGTTCCGCGTTACATAACTT
ACGGTAAATGGCCCGCCTGGCTGACCGCCCAACGACCCCCGCCCATTGACGTCAATAATGACGTATGTTC
CCATAGTAACGCCAATAGGGACTTTCCATTGACGTCAATGGGTGGAGTATTTACGGTAAACTGCCCACTT
GGCAGTACATCAAGTGTATCATATGCCAAGTACGCCCCCTATTGACGTCAATGACGGTAAATGGCCCGCC
TGGCATTATGCCCAGTACATGACCTTATGGGACTTTCCTACTTGGCAGTACATCTACGTATTAGTCATCG
CTATTACCATGGTGATGCGGTTTTGGCAGTACATCAATGGGCGTGGATAGCGGTTTGACTCACGGGGATT
TCCAAGTCTCCACCCCATTGACGTCAATGGGAGTTTGTTTTGGCACCAAAATCAACGGGACTTTCCAAAA
TGTCGTAACAACTCCGCCCCATTGACGCAAATGGGCGGTAGGCGTGTACGGTGGGAGGTCTATATAAGCA
GCGCGTTTTGCCTGTACTGGGTCTCTCTGGTTAGACCAGATCTGAGCCTGGGAGCTCTCTGGCTAACTAG
GGAACCCACTGCTTAAGCCTCAATAAAGCTTGCCTTGAGTGCTTCAAGTAGTGTGTGCCCGTCTGTTGTG
TGACTCTGGTAACTAGAGATCCCTCAGACCCTTTTAGTCAGTGTGGAAAATCTCTAGCAGTGGCGCCCGA
ACAGGGACTTGAAAGCGAAAGGGAAACCAGAGGAGCTCTCTCGACGCAGGACTCGGCTTGCTGAAGCGCG
CACGGCAAGAGGCGAGGGGCGGCGACTGGTGAGTACGCCAAAAATTTTGACTAGCGGAGGCTAGAAGGAG
AGAGATGGGTGCGAGAGCGTCAGTATTAAGCGGGGGAGAATTAGATCGCGATGGGAAAAAATTCGGTTAA
GGCCAGGGGGAAAGAAAAAATATAAATTAAAACATATAGTATGGGCAAGCAGGGAGCTAGAACGATTCGC
AGTTAATCCTGGCCTGTTAGAAACATCAGAAGGCTGTAGACAAATACTGGGACAGCTACAACCATCCCTT
CAGACAGGATCAGAAGAACTTAGATCATTATATAATACAGTAGCAACCCTCTATTGTGTGCATCAAAGGA
TAGAGATAAAAGACACCAAGGAAGCTTTAGACAAGATAGAGGAAGAGCAAAACAAAAGTAAGACCACCGC
ACAGCAAGCGGCCGCTGATCTTCAGACCTGGAGGAGGAGATATGAGGGACAATTGGAGAAGTGAATTATA
TAAATATAAAGTAGTAAAAATTGAACCATTAGGAGTAGCACCCACCAAGGCAAAGAGAAGAGTGGTGCAG
AGAGAAAAAAGAGCAGTGGGAATAGGAGCTTTGTTCCTTGGGTTCTTGGGAGCAGCAGGAAGCACTATGG
GCGCAGCGTCAATGACGCTGACGGTACAGGCCAGACAATTATTGTCTGGTATAGTGCAGCAGCAGAACAA
TTTGCTGAGGGCTATTGAGGCGCAACAGCATCTGTTGCAACTCACAGTCTGGGGCATCAAGCAGCTCCAG
GCAAGAATCCTGGCTGTGGAAAGATACCTAAAGGATCAACAGCTCCTGGGGATTTGGGGTTGCTCTGGAA
AACTCATTTGCACCACTGCTGTGCCTTGGAATGCTAGTTGGAGTAATAAATCTCTGGAACAGATTTGGAA
TCACACGACCTGGATGGAGTGGGACAGAGAAATTAACAATTACACAAGCTTAATACACTCCTTAATTGAA
GAATCGCAAAACCAGCAAGAAAAGAATGAACAAGAATTATTGGAATTAGATAAATGGGCAAGTTTGTGGA
ATTGGTTTAACATAACAAATTGGCTGTGGTATATAAAATTATTCATAATGATAGTAGGAGGCTTGGTAGG
TTTAAGAATAGTTTTTGCTGTACTTTCTATAGTGAATAGAGTTAGGCAGGGATATTCACCATTATCGTTT
CAGACCCACCTCCCAACCCCGAGGGGACCCGACAGGCCCGAAGGAATAGAAGAAGAAGGTGGAGAGAGAG
ACAGAGACAGATCCATTCGATTAGTGAACGGATCGGCACTGCGTGCGCCAATTCTGCAGACAAATGGCAG
TATTCATCCACAATTTTAAAAGAAAAGGGGGGATTGGGGGGTACAGTGCAGGGGAAAGAATAGTAGACAT
AATAGCAACAGACATACAAACTAAAGAATTACAAAAACAAATTACAAAAATTCAAAATTTTCGGGTTTAT
TACAGGGACAGCAGAGATCCAGTTTGGTTAATTAAGGTACCGATATCACTAGTGTTCCATTAACTGCGCT
AAAAATAATTTTTAAATCTTTTTTAGCTTCTTGCTCTTTTTTGTACGTCTCTGTTTTAGAGCTAGAAATA
GCAAGTTAAAATAAGGCTAGTCCGTTATCAACTTGAAAAAGTGGCACCGAGTCGGTGCTTTTTTGAATTC
GCTAGCTAGGTCTTGAAAGGAGTGGGAATTGGCTCCGGTGCCCGTCAGTGGGCAGAGCGCACATCGCCCA
CAGTCCCCGAGAAGTTGGGGGGAGGGGTCGGCAATTGATCCGGTGCCTAGAGAAGGTGGCGCGGGGTAAA
CTGGGAAAGTGATGTCGTGTACTGGCTCCGCCTTTTTCCCGAGGGTGGGGGAGAACCGTATATAAGTGCA
GTAGTCGCCGTGAACGTTCTTTTTCGCAACGGGTTTGCCGCCAGAACACAGGACCGGTTCTAGAGCGCTG
CCACCATGGCCCCAAAGAAGAAGCGGAAGGTCGGTATCCACGGAGTCCCAGCAGCCGACAAGAAGTACAG
CATCGGCCTGGCCATCGGCACCAACTCTGTGGGCTGGGCCGTGATCACCGACGAGTACAAGGTGCCCAGC
AAGAAATTCAAGGTGCTGGGCAACACCGACCGGCACAGCATCAAGAAGAACCTGATCGGAGCCCTGCTGT
TCGACAGCGGCGAAACAGCCGAGGCCACCCGGCTGAAGAGAACCGCCAGAAGAAGATACACCAGACGGAA
GAACCGGATCTGCTATCTGCAAGAGATCTTCAGCAACGAGATGGCCAAGGTGGACGACAGCTTCTTCCAC
AGACTGGAAGAGTCCTTCCTGGTGGAAGAGGATAAGAAGCACGAGCGGCACCCCATCTTCGGCAACATCG
TGGACGAGGTGGCCTACCACGAGAAGTACCCCACCATCTACCACCTGAGAAAGAAACTGGTGGACAGCAC
CGACAAGGCCGACCTGCGGCTGATCTATCTGGCCCTGGCCCACATGATCAAGTTCCGGGGCCACTTCCTG
ATCGAGGGCGACCTGAACCCCGACAACAGCGACGTGGACAAGCTGTTCATCCAGCTGGTGCAGACCTACA
ACCAGCTGTTCGAGGAAAACCCCATCAACGCCAGCGGCGTGGACGCCAAGGCCATCCTGTCTGCCAGACT
GAGCAAGAGCAGACGGCTGGAAAATCTGATCGCCCAGCTGCCCGGCGAGAAGAAGAATGGCCTGTTCGGA
AACCTGATTGCCCTGAGCCTGGGCCTGACCCCCAACTTCAAGAGCAACTTCGACCTGGCCGAGGATGCCA
AACTGCAGCTGAGCAAGGACACCTACGACGACGACCTGGACAACCTGCTGGCCCAGATCGGCGACCAGTA
CGCCGACCTGTTTCTGGCCGCCAAGAACCTGTCCGACGCCATCCTGCTGAGCGACATCCTGAGAGTGAAC
ACCGAGATCACCAAGGCCCCCCTGAGCGCCTCTATGATCAAGAGATACGACGAGCACCACCAGGACCTGA
CCCTGCTGAAAGCTCTCGTGCGGCAGCAGCTGCCTGAGAAGTACAAAGAGATTTTCTTCGACCAGAGCAA
GAACGGCTACGCCGGCTACATTGACGGCGGAGCCAGCCAGGAAGAGTTCTACAAGTTCATCAAGCCCATC
CTGGAAAAGATGGACGGCACCGAGGAACTGCTCGTGAAGCTGAACAGAGAGGACCTGCTGCGGAAGCAGC
GGACCTTCGACAACGGCAGCATCCCCCACCAGATCCACCTGGGAGAGCTGCACGCCATTCTGCGGCGGCA
GGAAGATTTTTACCCATTCCTGAAGGACAACCGGGAAAAGATCGAGAAGATCCTGACCTTCCGCATCCCC
TACTACGTGGGCCCTCTGGCCAGGGGAAACAGCAGATTCGCCTGGATGACCAGAAAGAGCGAGGAAACCA
TCACCCCCTGGAACTTCGAGGAAGTGGTGGACAAGGGCGCTTCCGCCCAGAGCTTCATCGAGCGGATGAC
CAACTTCGATAAGAACCTGCCCAACGAGAAGGTGCTGCCCAAGCACAGCCTGCTGTACGAGTACTTCACC
GTGTATAACGAGCTGACCAAAGTGAAATACGTGACCGAGGGAATGAGAAAGCCCGCCTTCCTGAGCGGCG
AGCAGAAAAAGGCCATCGTGGACCTGCTGTTCAAGACCAACCGGAAAGTGACCGTGAAGCAGCTGAAAGA
GGACTACTTCAAGAAAATCGAGTGCTTCGACTCCGTGGAAATCTCCGGCGTGGAAGATCGGTTCAACGCC
TCCCTGGGCACATACCACGATCTGCTGAAAATTATCAAGGACAAGGACTTCCTGGACAATGAGGAAAACG
AGGACATTCTGGAAGATATCGTGCTGACCCTGACACTGTTTGAGGACAGAGAGATGATCGAGGAACGGCT
GAAAACCTATGCCCACCTGTTCGACGACAAAGTGATGAAGCAGCTGAAGCGGCGGAGATACACCGGCTGG
GGCAGGCTGAGCCGGAAGCTGATCAACGGCATCCGGGACAAGCAGTCCGGCAAGACAATCCTGGATTTCC
TGAAGTCCGACGGCTTCGCCAACAGAAACTTCATGCAGCTGATCCACGACGACAGCCTGACCTTTAAAGA
GGACATCCAGAAAGCCCAGGTGTCCGGCCAGGGCGATAGCCTGCACGAGCACATTGCCAATCTGGCCGGC
AGCCCCGCCATTAAGAAGGGCATCCTGCAGACAGTGAAGGTGGTGGACGAGCTCGTGAAAGTGATGGGCC
GGCACAAGCCCGAGAACATCGTGATCGAAATGGCCAGAGAGAACCAGACCACCCAGAAGGGACAGAAGAA
CAGCCGCGAGAGAATGAAGCGGATCGAAGAGGGCATCAAAGAGCTGGGCAGCCAGATCCTGAAAGAACAC
CCCGTGGAAAACACCCAGCTGCAGAACGAGAAGCTGTACCTGTACTACCTGCAGAATGGGCGGGATATGT
ACGTGGACCAGGAACTGGACATCAACCGGCTGTCCGACTACGATGTGGACGCCATCGTGCCTCAGAGCTT
TCTGAAGGACGACTCCATCGACAACAAGGTGCTGACCAGAAGCGACAAGAACCGGGGCAAGAGCGACAAC
GTGCCCTCCGAAGAGGTCGTGAAGAAGATGAAGAACTACTGGCGGCAGCTGCTGAACGCCAAGCTGATTA
CCCAGAGAAAGTTCGACAATCTGACCAAGGCCGAGAGAGGCGGCCTGAGCGAACTGGATAAGGCCGGCTT
CATCAAGAGACAGCTGGTGGAAACCCGGCAGATCACAAAGCACGTGGCACAGATCCTGGACTCCCGGATG
AACACTAAGTACGACGAGAATGACAAGCTGATCCGGGAAGTGAAAGTGATCACCCTGAAGTCCAAGCTGG
TGTCCGATTTCCGGAAGGATTTCCAGTTTTACAAAGTGCGCGAGATCAACAACTACCACCACGCCCACGA
CGCCTACCTGAACGCCGTCGTGGGAACCGCCCTGATCAAAAAGTACCCTAAGCTGGAAAGCGAGTTCGTG
TACGGCGACTACAAGGTGTACGACGTGCGGAAGATGATCGCCAAGAGCGAGCAGGAAATCGGCAAGGCTA
CCGCCAAGTACTTCTTCTACAGCAACATCATGAACTTTTTCAAGACCGAGATTACCCTGGCCAACGGCGA
GATCCGGAAGCGGCCTCTGATCGAGACAAACGGCGAAACCGGGGAGATCGTGTGGGATAAGGGCCGGGAT
TTTGCCACCGTGCGGAAAGTGCTGAGCATGCCCCAAGTGAATATCGTGAAAAAGACCGAGGTGCAGACAG
GCGGCTTCAGCAAAGAGTCTATCCTGCCCAAGAGGAACAGCGATAAGCTGATCGCCAGAAAGAAGGACTG
GGACCCTAAGAAGTACGGCGGCTTCGACAGCCCCACCGTGGCCTATTCTGTGCTGGTGGTGGCCAAAGTG
GAAAAGGGCAAGTCCAAGAAACTGAAGAGTGTGAAAGAGCTGCTGGGGATCACCATCATGGAAAGAAGCA
GCTTCGAGAAGAATCCCATCGACTTTCTGGAAGCCAAGGGCTACAAAGAAGTGAAAAAGGACCTGATCAT
CAAGCTGCCTAAGTACTCCCTGTTCGAGCTGGAAAACGGCCGGAAGAGAATGCTGGCCTCTGCCGGCGAA
CTGCAGAAGGGAAACGAACTGGCCCTGCCCTCCAAATATGTGAACTTCCTGTACCTGGCCAGCCACTATG
AGAAGCTGAAGGGCTCCCCCGAGGATAATGAGCAGAAACAGCTGTTTGTGGAACAGCACAAGCACTACCT
GGACGAGATCATCGAGCAGATCAGCGAGTTCTCCAAGAGAGTGATCCTGGCCGACGCTAATCTGGACAAA
GTGCTGTCCGCCTACAACAAGCACCGGGATAAGCCCATCAGAGAGCAGGCCGAGAATATCATCCACCTGT
TTACCCTGACCAATCTGGGAGCCCCTGCCGCCTTCAAGTACTTTGACACCACCATCGACCGGAAGAGGTA
CACCAGCACCAAAGAGGTGCTGGACGCCACCCTGATCCACCAGAGCATCACCGGCCTGTACGAGACACGG
ATCGACCTGTCTCAGCTGGGAGGCGACAAGCGACCTGCCGCCACAAAGAAGGCTGGACAGGCTAAGAAGA
AGAAAGGATCCATGGTGAGCAAGGGCGAGGAGCTGTTCACCGGGGTGGTGCCCATCCTGGTCGAGCTGGA
CGGCGACGTAAACGGCCACAAGTTCAGCGTGTCCGGCGAGGGCGAGGGCGATGCCACCTACGGCAAGCTG
ACCCTGAAGTTCATCTGCACCACCGGCAAGCTGCCCGTGCCCTGGCCCACCCTCGTGACCACCCTGACCT
ACGGCGTGCAGTGCTTCAGCCGCTACCCCGACCACATGAAGCAGCACGACTTCTTCAAGTCCGCCATGCC
CGAAGGCTACGTCCAGGAGCGCACCATCTTCTTCAAGGACGACGGCAACTACAAGACCCGCGCCGAGGTG
AAGTTCGAGGGCGACACCCTGGTGAACCGCATCGAGCTGAAGGGCATCGACTTCAAGGAGGACGGCAACA
TCCTGGGGCACAAGCTGGAGTACAACTACAACAGCCACAACGTCTATATCATGGCCGACAAGCAGAAGAA
CGGCATCAAGGTGAACTTCAAGATCCGCCACAACATCGAGGACGGCAGCGTGCAGCTCGCCGACCACTAC
CAGCAGAACACCCCCATCGGCGACGGCCCCGTGCTGCTGCCCGACAACCACTACCTGAGCACCCAGTCCG
CCCTGAGCAAAGACCCCAACGAGAAGCGCGATCACATGGTCCTGCTGGAGTTCGTGACCGCCGCCGGGAT
CACTCTCGGCATGGACGAGCTGTACAAGGGATCCGATTACAAAGACGATGACGATAAGGGATCCGGCGCA
ACAAACTTCTCTCTGCTGAAACAAGCCGGAGATGTCGAAGAGAATCCTGGACCGACCGAGTACAAGCCCA
CGGTGCGCCTCGCCACCCGCGACGACGTCCCCAGGGCCGTACGCACCCTCGCCGCCGCGTTCGCCGACTA
CCCCGCCACGCGCCACACCGTCGATCCGGACCGCCACATCGAGCGGGTCACCGAGCTGCAAGAACTCTTC
CTCACGCGCGTCGGGCTCGACATCGGCAAGGTGTGGGTCGCGGACGACGGCGCCGCGGTGGCGGTCTGGA
CCACGCCGGAGAGCGTCGAAGCGGGGGCGGTGTTCGCCGAGATCGGCCCGCGCATGGCCGAGTTGAGCGG
TTCCCGGCTGGCCGCGCAGCAACAGATGGAAGGCCTCCTGGCGCCGCACCGGCCCAAGGAGCCCGCGTGG
TTCCTGGCCACCGTCGGAGTCTCGCCCGACCACCAGGGCAAGGGTCTGGGCAGCGCCGTCGTGCTCCCCG
GAGTGGAGGCGGCCGAGCGCGCCGGGGTGCCCGCCTTCCTGGAGACCTCCGCGCCCCGCAACCTCCCCTT
CTACGAGCGGCTCGGCTTCACCGTCACCGCCGACGTCGAGGTGCCCGAAGGACCGCGCACCTGGTGCATG
ACCCGCAAGCCCGGTGCCTGAACGCGTTAAGTCGACAATCAACCTCTGGATTACAAAATTTGTGAAAGAT
TGACTGGTATTCTTAACTATGTTGCTCCTTTTACGCTATGTGGATACGCTGCTTTAATGCCTTTGTATCA
TGCTATTGCTTCCCGTATGGCTTT
Features (pLannotate 1.2.2; 34 found; start..end, strand, type, name):
    512..531     +  misc_feature   cPPT/CTS (fragment): central polypurine tract and central termination sequence of HIV-1
    533..766     +  LTR            3' LTR (ΔU3): self-inactivating 3' long terminal repeat (LTR) from HIV-1
    798..1022    +  polyA_signal   bGH poly(A) signal: bovine growth hormone polyadenylation signal
   1026..1047    +  promoter       SV40 promoter (fragment): SV40 enhancer and early promoter
   1068..1496    +  rep_origin     f1 ori (sequence partly withheld): f1 bacteriophage origin of replication; arrow indicates direction of (+) strand synthesis
   1510..1839    +  promoter       SV40 promoter: SV40 enhancer and early promoter
   1887..1934    +  promoter       EM7 promoter: synthetic bacterial promoter&nbsp
   1953..2327    +  CDS            BleoR: antibiotic-binding protein; Sh ble from Streptoalloteichus hindustanus; confers resistance to bleomycin, phleomycin, and Zeocin™
   2337..2462    +  CDS            ble (fragment): BLE_KLEPN - Experimental evidence at protein level: Swiss-Prot protein existence level 1. Binding protein with a strong affinity to the bleomycin family of antibiotics. Binds to CL990; an antimitotic-antibiotic compound. From Klebsiella pneumoniae.
   2457..2578    +  polyA_signal   SV40 poly(A) signal: SV40 polyadenylation signal
   2649..2671    -  protein_bind   lac operator (fragment): The lac repressor binds to the lac operator to inhibit transcription in E. coli. This inhibition can be relieved by adding lactose or isopropyl-β-D-thiogalactopyranoside (IPTG). lac repressor encoded by lacI
   2675..2705    -  promoter       lac promoter: promoter for the E. coli lac operon
   2720..2741    -  protein_bind   CAP binding site: CAP binding activates transcription in the presence of cAMP. E. coli catabolite activator protein
   2754..2846    -  CDS            lacI (fragment): lac repressor; lacI; The lac repressor binds to the lac operator to inhibit transcription in E. coli. This inhibition can be relieved by adding lactose or isopropyl-β-D-thiogalactopyranoside (IPTG).
   3029..3617    -  rep_origin     ori: high-copy-number ColE1/pMB1/pBR322/pUC origin of replication
   3788..4648    -  CDS            AmpR: β-lactamase; bla; confers resistance to ampicillin, carbenicillin, and related antibiotics
   4649..4753    -  promoter       AmpR promoter: bla
   4812..4864    -  misc_feature   bom (fragment): basis of mobility region from pBR322
   5019..5398    +  enhancer       CMV enhancer: human cytomegalovirus immediate early enhancer
   5399..5598    +  promoter       CMV promoter: human cytomegalovirus (CMV) immediate early promoter
   5616..5796    +  LTR            5' LTR (truncated): truncated 5' long terminal repeat (LTR) from HIV-1
   5843..5968    +  misc_feature   HIV-1 Ψ: packaging signal of human immunodeficiency virus type 1
   5952..6315    +  CDS            HIV-1 gag (fragment): gag protein from human immunodeficiency virus 1; gag
   6461..6694    +  misc_feature   RRE: The Rev response element (RRE) of HIV-1 allows for Rev-dependent mRNA export from the nucleus to the cytoplasm.
   7071..7171    +  CDS            Rev (fragment): human immunodeficiency virus 1 (HIV-1) Rev protein; rev; enhances nuclear export of unspliced and incompletely spliced viral mRNAs
   7221..7338    +  misc_feature   cPPT/CTS: central polypurine tract and central termination sequence of HIV-1
   7470..7545    +  misc_RNA       gRNA scaffold: guide RNA scaffold for the Streptococcus pyogenes CRISPR/Cas9 system
   7563..7581    +  CDS            small t antigen (fragment): SV40 (simian virus 40) small t antigen
   7607..7818    +  promoter       EF-1α core promoter: core promoter for human elongation factor EF-1α
   7894..9495    +  CDS            dCas9(N): N-terminal portion of catalytically inactive Streptococcus pyogenes dCas9 carrying the D10A mutation (Zetsche et al., 2015)
   9496..11994   +  CDS            Cas9(C): C-terminal portion of Streptococcus pyogenes Cas9 (Zetsche et al., 2015)
  12049..12765   +  CDS            EGFP: EGFP is a basic (constitutively fluorescent) green fluorescent protein published in 1996, derived from Aequorea victoria. It is reported to be a rapidly-maturing weak dimer with moderate acid sensitivity.
  12861..13458   +  CDS            PuroR (fragment): puromycin N-acetyltransferase; pac from Streptomyces; confers resistance to puromycin
  13474..461     +  misc_feature   WPRE (across the origin): woodchuck hepatitis virus posttranscriptional regulatory element
