[The description below was written by a language model from this plasmid's Addgene catalogue record and pLannotate feature annotations shown in this document.]
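Description:
dCas9-EGFP is a lentiviral transfer plasmid built on the LentiCRISPRv2 backbone for expressing a catalytically inactive Streptococcus pyogenes Cas9 fused to EGFP in mammalian cells. It is propagated in E. coli through a high-copy ColE1/pUC-type origin with ampicillin selection (AmpR under its own bla promoter). The backbone also carries an f1 origin and an SV40/EM7-driven BleoR cassette that lies outside the viral genome.

The packaged region is a third-generation-style, self-inactivating design. A CMV enhancer/promoter drives a truncated HIV-1 5' LTR, followed by the Ψ packaging signal with a partial gag sequence, the RRE for Rev-dependent export of genomic RNA, and a cPPT/CTS. The region ends in a WPRE that boosts transcript expression and a ΔU3 3' LTR, with a bGH polyadenylation signal downstream.

Within this region, an EF-1α core promoter drives the dCas9 open reading frame. It is annotated as two adjoining segments, the N-terminal one carrying D10A; the annotation does not name a second inactivating mutation. EGFP follows at the C-terminal end, and then a puromycin N-acetyltransferase sequence allows selection of transduced cells. The link between EGFP and PuroR (for example a 2A peptide) is not annotated. An S. pyogenes gRNA scaffold sits upstream of the EF-1α promoter, but no U6 or other Pol III promoter is annotated, so the record does not show whether a guide can be expressed from this plasmid.

The catalogue lists the insert species as human, although the annotated coding parts are bacterial and jellyfish-derived. The stated purpose is simply to express dCas9-EGFP. The associated publication concerns transcriptional activation by condensate-forming human disordered regions recruited to endogenous loci, which suggests use as a fluorescent, effector-less targeting control, but the record does not say so.
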