Addgene plasmid #232761: dCas9-EGFP
Purpose: Expresses dCas9-EGFP
Depositing lab: Isaac Hilton. Depositing organization: Rice University. Publication: Biomolecular condensation of human IDRs initiates endogenous transcription via intrachromosomal looping or high-density promoter localization. Li J, Liu S, Kim S, Goell J, Drum ZA, Flores JP, Ma AJ, Mahata B, Escobar M, Raterink A, Ahn JH, Teran ER, Guerra-Resendez RS, Zhou Y, Yu B, Diehl MR, Wang GG, Gustavsson AK, Phanstiel DH, Hilton IB. Nucleic Acids Res. 2025 Feb 8;53(4):gkaf056. doi: 10.1093/nar/gkaf056. PubMed 39933697.
Backbone
  Vector backbone: LentiCRISPRv2
  Vector type: Lentiviral
Growth in bacteria
  Bacterial resistance: Ampicillin, 100 μg/mL
  Growth temperature: 37°C
  Growth strain: NEB Stable
  Copy number: High Copy
Gene/Insert
  Gene/Insert name: dCas9-EGFP
  Species: H. sapiens (human)
  Promoter: EF1a
  Cloning method: Gibson Cloning
Terms and licenses: Academic/Nonprofit Terms; Industry Terms: Not Available to Industry
How to cite: dCas9-EGFP was a gift from Isaac Hilton (Addgene plasmid # 232761 ; http://n2t.net/addgene:232761 ; RRID:Addgene_232761)
